Addgene plasmid #149176: pGBW-m4046629
Purpose: Yeast Expression plasmid for SARS-CoV-2 2'-O-ribose methyltransferase
Depositing lab: Ginkgo Bioworks & Benjie Chen. Depositing organization: Ginkgo Bioworks.
Backbone
  Vector backbone: AmpR; 2u URA3
  Backbone size w/o insert (bp): 4078
  Vector type: Yeast Expression
  Selectable markers: URA3
Growth in bacteria
  Bacterial resistance: Ampicillin, 100 μg/mL
  Growth temperature: 37°C
  Growth strain: DH5alpha
  Copy number: High Copy
Gene/Insert
  Gene/Insert name: SARS-CoV-2 2'-O-ribose methyltransferase
  Species: S. cerevisiae (budding yeast); Severe acute respiratory syndrome coronavirus 2
  Insert size (bp): 887
  Mutation: wt
  Entrez Gene: ORF1ab (a.k.a. GU280_gp01)
  Promoter: pGAL1
  Cloning method: Unknown
Resource information
  A portion of this plasmid was derived from a plasmid made by: GinkgoBioworks
Depositor comments: NCBI Reference Sequence: YP_009725311.1. Created by gene synthesis with Not1 site. NGS used for QC was performed by Ginkgo and may not fully cover the entire plasmid.
How to cite: pGBW-m4046629 was a gift from Ginkgo Bioworks & Benjie Chen (Addgene plasmid # 149176 ; http://n2t.net/addgene:149176 ; RRID:Addgene_149176)
