[The description below was written by a language model from this plasmid's Addgene catalogue record and pLannotate feature annotations shown in this document.]
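Description:
pGBW-m4046629 is an E. coli–yeast shuttle plasmid for galactose-inducible expression of the SARS-CoV-2 2'-O-ribose methyltransferase, a mature product of the ORF1ab replicase polyprotein, in Saccharomyces cerevisiae. In bacteria it replicates from a high-copy ColE1/pUC-type origin and is selected with ampicillin through a β-lactamase gene that the annotation places downstream of a cat promoter. A short rop reading frame is also annotated next to AmpR, although the catalogue lists the plasmid as high copy. Short phage T3Te and T7Te terminators and a tonB terminator flank the bacterial modules, presumably insulating them from read-through transcription. In yeast the 2μ origin supports episomal multicopy maintenance, and the URA3 marker with its own promoter allows selection in ura3 auxotrophs and counterselection with 5-FOA.

The expression cassette consists of the GAL1 promoter, which is regulated by Gal4 and induced by galactose, followed by the roughly 0.9 kb viral coding sequence and a CYC1 terminator fragment. The automated annotation labels this open reading frame as a fragment of the replicase polyprotein of a porcine coronavirus, with a note about the NendoU endoribonuclease. That label is a homology hit to a related coronavirus replicase entry, not the actual identity of the insert, which the catalogue gives as the wild-type SARS-CoV-2 methyltransferase made by gene synthesis. The species field listing budding yeast may indicate codon adaptation, but the record does not say so. No epitope or purification tags are annotated. The depositor notes that the sequencing used for quality control may not cover the whole plasmid. The construct is suited to producing the viral enzyme in yeast for biochemical or functional studies.
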