Features (pLannotate 1.2.2; 13 found; start..end, strand, type, name):
     25..466     +  promoter       GAL1 promoter: S. cerevisiae GAL1; inducible promoter, regulated by Gal4
    475..1368    +  CDS            rep (fragment): R1AB_CVPFS - Protein inferred from homology: Swiss-Prot protein existence level 3. NendoU is a Mn(2+)-dependent, uridylate-specific enzyme, which leaves 2'-3'-cyclic phosphates 5' to the cleaved bond. From Porcine transmissible gastroenteritis coronavirus (strain FS772/70) (TGEV).
   1397..1569    +  terminator     CYC1 terminator (fragment): S. cerevisiae CYC1; transcription terminator for CYC1
   1605..1781    +  promoter       URA3 promoter (fragment): S. cerevisiae URA3
   1782..2585    +  CDS            URA3: orotidine-5'-phosphate decarboxylase, required for uracil biosynthesis; S. cerevisiae URA3; yeast auxotrophic marker, counterselectable with 5-fluoroorotic acid (5-FOA)
   2668..3650    -  rep_origin     2μ ori: yeast 2μ plasmid origin of replication
   3728..3757    +  terminator     T3Te terminator: phage T3 early transcription terminator
   3779..4366    +  rep_origin     ori: high-copy-number ColE1/pMB1/pBR322/pUC origin of replication
   4378..4405    -  terminator     T7Te terminator: phage T7 early transcription terminator
   4429..4620    -  CDS            rop: Rop protein, which maintains plasmids at low copy number; rop
   4621..5481    -  CDS            AmpR: β-lactamase; bla; confers resistance to ampicillin, carbenicillin, and related antibiotics
   5482..5584    -  promoter       cat promoter: promoter of the E. coli cat gene encoding chloramphenicol acetyltransferase
   5585..5616    -  terminator     tonB terminator: bidirectional E. coli tonB-P14 transcription terminator
>Addgene plasmid #149176 | pGBW-m4046629 | addgene full sequence | sequence record 298298 | Ginkgo NGS Result
GCGGCCGCTTGCTATATTGAAGTACGGATTAGAAGCCGCCGAGCGGGCGACAGCCCTCCGACGGAAGACT
CTCCTCCGTGCGTCCTCGTCTTCACCGGTCGCGTTCCTGAAACGCAGATGTGCCTCGCGCCGCACTGCTC
CGAACAATAAAGATTCTACAATACTAGCTTTTATGGTTATGAAGAGGAAAAATTGGCAGTAACCTGGCCC
CACAAACCTTCAAATTAACGAATCAAATTAACAACCATAGGATGATAATGCGATTAGTTTTTTAGCCTTA
TTTCTGGGGTAATTAATCAGCGAAGCGATGATTTTTGATCTATTAACAGATATATAAATGGAAAAGCTGC
ATAACCACTTTAACTAATACTTTCAACATTTTCAGTTTGTATTACTTCTTATTCAAATGTCATAAAAGTA
TCAACAAAAAATTGTTAATATACCTCTATACTTTAACGTCAAGGAGAAAAAACTATAATGAGTCAAGCGT
GGCAACCGGGTGTTGCTATGCCTAATCTTTACAAAATGCAAAGAATGCTATTAGAAAAGTGTGACCTTCA
AAATTATGGTGATAGTGCAACATTACCTAAAGGCATAATGATGAATGTCGCAAAATATACTCAACTGTGT
CAATATTTAAACACATTAACATTAGCTGTACCCTATAATATGAGAGTTATACATTTTGGTGCTGGTTCTG
ATAAAGGAGTTGCACCAGGTACAGCTGTTTTAAGACAGTGGTTGCCTACGGGTACGCTGCTTGTCGATTC
AGATCTTAATGACTTTGTCTCTGATGCAGATTCAACTTTGATTGGTGATTGTGCAACTGTACATACAGCT
AATAAATGGGATCTCATTATTAGTGATATGTACGACCCTAAGACTAAAAATGTTACAAAAGAAAATGACT
CTAAAGAGGGTTTTTTCACTTACATTTGTGGGTTTATACAACAAAAGCTAGCTCTTGGAGGTTCCGTGGC
TATAAAGATAACAGAACATTCTTGGAATGCTGATCTTTATAAGCTCATGGGACACTTCGCATGGTGGACA
GCCTTTGTTACTAATGTGAATGCGTCATCATCTGAAGCATTTTTAATTGGATGTAATTATCTTGGCAAAC
CACGCGAACAAATAGATGGTTATGTCATGCATGCAAATTACATATTTTGGAGGAATACAAATCCAATTCA
GTTGTCTTCCTATTCTTTATTTGACATGAGTAAATTTCCCCTTAAATTAAGGGGTACTGCTGTTATGTCT
TTAAAAGAAGGTCAAATCAATGATATGATTTTATCTCTTCTTAGTAAAGGTAGACTTATAATTAGAGAAA
ACAACAGAGTTGTTATTTCTAGTGATGTTCTTGTTAACTAAACAGGCCCCTTTTCCTTTGTCGATATCAT
GTAATTAGTTATGTCACGCTTACATTCACGCCCTCCTCCCACATCCGCTCTAACCGAAAAGGAAGGAGTT
AGACAACCTGAAGTCTAGGTCCCTATTTATTTTTTTTAATAGTTATGTTAGTATTAAGAACGTTATTTAT
ATTTCAAATTTTTCTTTTTTTTCTGTACAAAGCGGCCGCCGAACCACTAGTGCACTGCAGTACACGGTTT
CCTTGAAATTTTTTTGATTCGGTAATCTCCGAACAGAAGGAAGAACGAAGGAAGGAGCACAGACTTAGAT
TGGTATATATACGCATATGTAGTGTTGAAGAAACATGAAATTGCCCAGTATTCTTAACCCAACTGCACAG
AACAAAAACGTGCAGGAAACGAAGATAAATCATGTCGAAAGCTACATATAAGGAACGTGCTGCTACTCAT
CCTAGTCCTGTTGCTGCCAAGCTATTTAATATCATGCACGAAAAGCAAACAAACTTGTGTGCTTCATTGG
ATGTTCGTACCACCAAGGAATTACTGGAGTTAGTTGAAGCATTAGGTCCCAAAATTTGTTTACTAAAAAC
ACATGTGGATATCTTGACTGATTTTTCCATGGAGGGCACAGTTAAGCCGCTAAAGGCATTATCCGCCAAG
TACAATTTTTTACTCTTCGAGGACAGAAAATTTGCTGACATTGGTAATACAGTCAAATTGCAGTACTCTG
CGGGTGTATACAGAATAGCAGAATGGGCAGACATTACGAATGCACACGGTGTGGTGGGCCCAGGTATTGT
TAGCGGTTTGAAGCAGGCGGCAGAAGAAGTAACAAAGGAACCTAGAGGCCTTTTGATGTTAGCAGAATTG
TCATGCAAGGGCTCCCTATCTACTGGAGAATATACTAAGGGTACTGTTGACATTGCGAAGAGCGACAAAG
ATTTTGTTATCGGCTTTATTGCTCAAAGAGACATGGGTGGAAGAGATGAAGGTTACGATTGGTTGATTAT
GACACCCGGTGTGGGTTTAGATGACAAGGGAGATGCATTGGGTCAACAGTATAGAACCGTGGATGATGTG
GTTTCTACAGGATCTGACATTATTATTGTTGGAAGAGGACTATTTGCAAAGGGAAGGGATGCTAAGGTAG
AGGGTGAACGTTACAGAAAAGCAGGCTGGGAAGCATATTTGAGAAGATGCGGCCAGCAAAACTAAAAAAC
TGTATTATAAGTAAATGCATGTATACTAAACTCACAAATTAGAGCTTCAATTTAATTATATCAGTTATTA
CCCGAGTAACGAAGCATCTGTGCTTCATTTTGTAGAACAAAAATGCAACGCGAGAGCGCTAATTTTTCAA
ACAAAGAATCTGAGCTGCATTTTTACAGAACAGAAATGCAACGCGAAAGCGCTATTTTACCAACGAAGAA
TCTGTGCTTCATTTTTGTAAAACAAAAATGCAACGCGAGAGCGCTAATTTTTCAAACAAAGAATCTGAGC
TGCATTTTTACAGAACAGAAATGCAACGCGAGAGCGCTATTTTACCAACAAAGAATCTATACTTCTTTTT
TGTTCTACAAAAATGCATCCCGAGAGCGCTATTTTTCTAACAAAGCATCTTAGATTACTTTTTTTCTCCT
TTGTGCGCTCTATAATGCAGTCTCTTGATAACTTTTTGCACTGTAGGTCCGTTAAGGTTAGAAGAAGGCT
ACTTTGGTGTCTATTTTCTCTTCCATAAAAAAAGCCTGACTCCACTTCCCGCGTTTACTGATTACTAGCG
AAGCTGCGGGTGCATTTTTTCAAGATAAAGGCATCCCCGATTATATTCTATACCGATGTGGATTGCGCAT
ACTTTGTGAACAGAAAGTGATAGCGTTGATGATTCTTCATTGGTCAGAAAATTATGAACGGTTTCTTCTA
TTTTGTCTCTATATACTACGTATAGGAAATGTTTACATTTTCGTATTGTTTTCGATTCACTCTATGAATA
GTTCTTACTACAATTTTTTTGTCTAAAGAGTAATACTAGAGATAAACATAAAAAATGTAGAGGTCGAGTT
TAGATGCAAGTTCAAGGAGCGAAAGGTGGATGGGTAGGTTATATAGGGATATAGCACAGAGATATATAGC
AAAGAGATACTTTTGAGCAATGTTTGTGGAAGCGGTATTCGCAATATTTTAGTAGCTCGTTACAGTCCGG
TGCGTTTTTGGTTTTTTGAAAGTGCGTCATCAGAGCGCTTTTGGTTTTCAAAAGCGCTCTGAAGTTCCTA
TACTTTCTAGCTAGAGAATAGGAACTTCCCGAGCGGCCGCGTGTTACAAGCTTGACTCCAGCGTAACTGG
ACTGCAATCAACTCACTGGCTCACCTTCACGGGTGGGCCTTTCTTCGGTAGAAAATCAAAGGATCTTCTT
GAGATCCTTTTTTTCTGCGCGTAATCTGCTGCTTGCAAACAAAAAAACCACCGCTACCAGCGGTGGTTTG
TTTGCCGGATCAAGAGCTACCAACTCTTTTTCCGAGGTAACTGGCTTCAGCAGAGCGCAGATACCAAATA
CTGTTCTTCTAGTGTAGCCGTAGTTAGGCCACCACTTCAAGAACTCTGTAGCACCGCCTACATACCTCGC
TCTGCTAATCCTGTTACCAGTGGCTGCTGCCAGTGGCGATAAGTCGTGTCTTACCGGGTTGGACTCAAGA
CGATAGTTACCGGATAAGGCGCAGCGGTCGGGCTGAACGGGGGGTTCGTGCACACAGCCCAGCTTGGAGC
GAACGACCTACACCGAACTGAGATACCTACAGCGTGAGCTATGAGAAAGCGCCACGCTTCCCGAAGGGAG
AAAGGCGGACAGGTATCCGGTAAGCGGCAGGGTCGGAACAGGAGAGCGCACGAGGGAGCTTCCAGGGGTA
AACGCCTGGTATCTTTATAGTCCTGTCGGGTTTCGCCACCTCTGACTTGAGCATCGATTTTTGTGATGCT
CGTCAGGGGGGCGGAGCCTATGGAAAAACGCCAGCAACGCAGAAAGGCCCACCCGAAGGTGAGCCAGGTG
ATTACATTTGGGCCCTCATCAGAGGTTTTCACCGTCATCACCGAAACGCGCGAGGCAGCTGCGGTAAAGC
TCATCAGCGTGGTCGTGAAGCGATTCACAGATGTCTGCCTGTTCATCCGCGTCCAGCTCGTTGAGTTTCT
CCAGAAGCGTTAATGTCTGGCTTCTGATAAAGCGGGCCATGTTAAGGGCGGTTTTTTCCTGTTTGGTCAC
TTACCAATGCTTAATCAGTGAGGCACCTATCTCAGCGATCTGTCTATTTCGTTCATCCATAGTTGCCTGA
CTCCCCGTCGTGTAGATAACTACGATGCGGGAGGGCTTACCATCTGGCCCCAGTGCTGCAATGATACCGC
GAGACCCACGCTCACCGGCTCCAGATTTATCAGCAATAAACCAGCCAGCCGGGAGGGCCGAGCGCAGAAG
TGATCCTGCAACTTTATCCGCCTCCATCCAGTCTATTAATTGTTGCCGGGAAGCTAGAGTAAGTAGTTCG
CCAGTTAATAGTTTGCGCAACGTTGTTGCCATTGCTACAGGCATCGTGGTGTCACGCTCGTCGTTTGGTA
TGGCTTCATTCAGCTCCGGTTCCCAACGATCAAGGCGAGTTACATGATCCCCCATGTTGTGCAAAAAAGC
GGTTAGCTCCTTCGGTCCTCCGATCGTTGCCAGAAGTAAGTTGGCCGCAGTGTTATCACTCATGGTTATG
GCAGCACTGCATAATTCTCTTACTGTCATGCCATCCGTGAGATGCTTTTCTGTGACTGGTGAGTACTCAA
CCAAGTCATTCTGAGAATAGTGTATGCGGCGACCGAGTTGCTCTTGCCCGGCGTCAATACGGGATAATAC
CGCGCCACATAGCAGAACTTTAAAAGTGCTCATCATTGGAAAACGTTCTTCGGGGCGTAAACTCTCAAGG
ATCTTACCGCTGTTGAGATCCAGTTCGATGTAACCCACTCGTGCACCCAACTGATCTTCAGCATCTTTTA
CTTTCACCAGCGTTTCTGGGTGAGCAAAAACAGGAAGGCAAAATGCCGCAAAAAAGGGAATAAGGGCGAC
ACGGAAATGTTGAATACTCATTTTAGCTTCCTTAGCTCCTGAAAATCTCGATAACTCAAAAAATACGCCC
GGTAGTGATCTTATTTCATTATGGTGAAAGTTGGAACCTCTTACGTGCCGATCAAGTCAAAAGCCTCCGG
TCGGAGGCTTTTGACTTTCTGCTATGGAGGTCAGGTATGATTTAAATGGTCAGTTAGA
